>Addgene plasmid #183569 | pKDR-EF1a.2 | addgene full sequence | sequence record 365375 | Addgene NGS Result
GGTCGACATTGATTATTGACTAGATCATCGCGTGAGGCTCCGGTGCCCGTCAGTGGGCAGAGCGCACATC
GCCCACAGTCCCCGAGAAGTTGGGGGGAGGGGTCGGCAATTGAAGCGGTGCCTAGAGAAGGTGGCGCGGG
GTAAACTGGGAAAGTGATGTCGTGTACTGGCTCCGCCTTTTTCCCGAGGGTGGGGGAGAACCGTATATAA
GTGCAGTAGTCGCCGTGAACGTTCTTTTTCGCAACGGGTTTGCCGCCAGAACACAGGTAAGTGCCGTGTG
TGGTTCCCGCGGGCCTGGCCTCTTTACGGGTTATGGCCCTTGCGTGCCTTGAATTACTTCCACGCCCCTG
GCTGCAGTACGTGATTCTTGATCCCGAGCTTCGGGTTGGAAGTGGGTGGGAGAGTTCGAGGCCTTGCGCT
TAAGGAGCCCCTTCGCCTCGTGCTTGAGTTGAGGCCTGGCCTGGGCGCTGGGGCCGCCGCGTGCGAATCT
GGTGGCACCTTCGCGCCTGTCTCGCTGCTTTCGATAAGTCTCTAGCCATTTAAAATTTTTGATGACCTGC
TGCGACGCTTTTTTTCTGGCAAGATAGTCTTGTAAATGCGGGCCAAGATCTGCACACTGGTATTTCGGTT
TTTGGGGCCGCGGGCGGCGACGGGGCCCGTGCGTCCCAGCGCACATGTTCGGCGAGGCGGGGCCTGCGAG
CGCGGCCACCGAGAATCGGACGGGGGTAGTCTCAAGCTGGCCGGCCTGCTCTGGTGCCTGGCCTCGCGCC
GCCGTGTATCGCCCCGCCCTGGGCGGCAAGGCTGGCCCGGTCGGCACCAGTTGCGTGAGCGGAAAGATGG
CCGCTTCCCGGCCCTGCTGCAGGGAGCTCAAAATGGAGGACGCGGCGCTCGGGAGAGCGGGCGGGTGAGT
CACCCACACAAAGGAAAAGGGCCTTTCCGTCCTCAGCCGTCGCTTCATGTGACTCCACGGAGTACCGGGC
GCCGTCCAGGCACCTCGATTAGTTCTGCAGCTTTTGGAGTACGTCGTCTTTAGGTTGGGGGGAGGGGTTT
TATGCGATGGAGTTTCCCCACACTGAGTGGGTGGAGACTGAAGTTAGGCCAGCTTGGCACTTGATGTAAT
TCTCCTTGGAATTTGCCCTTTTTGAGTTTGGATCTTGGTTCATTCTCAAGCCTCAGACAGTGGTTCAAAG
TTTTTTTCTTCCATTTCAGGTGTCGTGAGGACCGGTCGGCCGCTCGGGTATACTCCCGAGCGGCCGCCAC
CATGGTGAGCAAGGGCGAGGAGCTGTTCACCGGGGTGGTGCCCATCCTGGTCGAGCTGGACGGCGACGTA
AACGGCCACAAGTTCAGCGTCCGCGGCGAGGGCGAGGGCGATGCCACCAACGGCAAGCTGACCCTGAAGT
TCATCTGCACCACCGGCAAGCTGCCCGTGCCCTGGCCCACCCTCGTGACCACCTTCGGCTACGGCGTGGC
CTGCTTCAGCCGCTACCCCGACCACATGAAGCAGCACGACTTCTTCAAGTCCGCCATGCCCGAAGGCTAC
GTCCAGGAGCGCACCATCTCTTTCAAGGACGACGGTACCTACAAGACCCGCGCCGAGGTGAAGTTCGAGG
GCGACACCCTGGTGAACCGCATCGAGCTGAAGGGCATCGACTTCAAGGAGGACGGCAACATCCTGGGGCA
CAAGCTGGAGTACAACTTCAACAGCCACTACGTCTATATCACGGCCGACAAGCAGAAGAACTGCATCAAG
GCTAACTTCAAGATCCGCCACAACGTTGAGGACGGCAGCGTGCAGCTCGCCGACCACTACCAGCAGAACA
CCCCCATCGGCGACGGCCCCGTGCTGCTGCCCGACAACCACTACCTGAGCCATCAGTCCAAGCTGAGCAA
AGACCCCAACGAGAAGCGCGATCACATGGTCCTGCTGGAGTTCGTGACCGCCGCCGGGATTACACATGGC
ATGGACGAGCTGTACAAGTAGCCTGCAGGGTCACCTAAATAATTCCGCCCCCCCCTCTCCCTCCCCCCCC
CCTAACGTTACTGGCCGAAGCCGCTTGGAATAAGGCCGGTGTGCGTTTGTCTATATGTTATTTTCCACCA
TATTGCCGTCTTTTGGCAATGTGAGGGCCCGGAAACCTGGCCCTGTCTTCTTGACGAGCATTCCTAGGGG
TCTTTCCCCTCTCGCCAAAGGAATGCAAGGTCTGTTGAATGTCGTGAAGGAAGCAGTTCCTCTGGAAGCT
TCTTGAAGACAAACAACGTCTGTAGCGACCCTTTGCAGGCAGCGGAACCCCCCACCTGGCGACAGGTGCC
TCTGCGGCCAAAAGCCACGTGTATAAGATACACCTGCAAAGGCGGCACAACCCCAGTGCCACGTTGTGAG
TTGGATAGTTGTGGAAAGAGTCAAATGGCTCTCCTCAAGCGTATTCAACAAGGGGCTGAAGGATGCCCAG
AAGGTACCCCATTGTATGGGATCTGATCTGGGGCCTCGGTGCACATGCTTTACATGTGTTTAGTCGAGGT
TAAAAAAACGTCTAGGCCCCCCGAACCACGGGGACGTGGTTTTCCTTTGAAAAACACGATGATAATATGG
CCACAACCATGGGCTGCACCGTGAGCGCCGAGGACAAGGCGGCGGCCGAGCGCGGCTCTGGTTCCGGCAC
TAGTGTGAGTAAAGGAGAGGCCGTTATAAAAGAGTTCATGCGGTTCAAGGTACACATGGAGGGATCAATG
AACGGACACGAGTTCGAAATCGAAGGGGAAGGAGAGGGCAGGCCCTATGAGGGTACTCAGACCGCCAAAC
TCAAAGTGACAAAGGGAGGCCCTTTGCCTTTCTCTTGGGACATCTTGTCACCACAATTTATGTATGGCTC
CCGAGCATTTATAAAACACCCAGCAGACATACCCGATTACTACAAGCAGTCTTTCCCAGAAGGTTTTAAA
TGGGAAAGGGTCATGAACTTTGAGGATGGTGGTGCTGTGACGGTGACGCAGGATACTTCTTTGGAGGACG
GAACACTCATCTACAAGGTAAAGCTCAGGGGCACGAACTTCCCGCCGGACGGACCAGTCATGCAGAAAAA
GACTATGGGATGGGAGGCTTCCACCGAACGGTTGTATCCCGAGGACGGTGTTTTGAAGGGAGATATAAAA
ATGGCTCTTCGGCTGAAAGATGGAGGCAGATACTTGGCAGATTTTAAGACCACGTATAAGGCAAAAAAAC
CAGTGCAAATGCCGGGAGCATATAACGTTGACCGCAAACTGGACATCACCTCACATAACGAGGATTATAC
AGTAGTAGAACAGTACGAAAGAAGCGAAGGGAGGCACAGCACCGGGGGTATGGATGAGCTGTATAAGTGA
TAGGCATGCTGTTTGAATGAGGCTTCAGTACTTTACAGAATCGTTGCCTGCACATCTTGGAAACACTTGC
TGGGATTACTTCGACTTCTTAACCCAACAGAAGGCTCGAGAAGGTATATTGCTGTTGACAGTGAGCGCAC
TCTTTCTAGGAGGTTGTGATAGTGAAGCCACAGATGTATCACAACCTCCTAGAAAGAGTATGCCTACTGC
CTCGGACTTCAAGGGGCTAGAATTCGAGCAATTATCTTGTTTACTAAAACTGAATACCTTGCTATCTCTT
TGATACATTTTTACAAAGCTGAATTAAAATGGTATAAATTAAATCACTTTTTTCAATTGACGCGTGATCT
AATTCTACCGGGTAGGGGAGGCGCTTTTCCCAAGGCAGTCTGGAGCATGGCCGCACTCCTCAGGTGCAGG
CTGCCTATCAGAAGGTGGTGGCTGGTGTGGCCAATGCCCTGGCTCACAAATACCACTGAGATCTTTTTCC
CTCTGCCAAAAATTATGGGGACATCATGAAGCCCCTTGAGCATCTGACTTCTGGCTAATAAAGGAAATTT
ATTTTCATTGCAATAGTGTGTTGGAATTTTTTGTGTCTCTCACTCGGAAGGACATATGGGAGGGCAAATC
ATTTAAAACATCAGAATGAGTATTTGGTTTAGAGTTTGGCAACATATGCCCATATGCTGGCTGCCATGAA
CAAAGGTTGGCTATAAAGAGGTCATCAGTATATGAAACAGCCCCCTGCTGTCCATTCCTTATTCCATAGA
AAAGCCTTGACTTGAGGTTAGATTTTTTTTATATTTTGTTTTGTGTTATTTTTTTCTTTAACATCCCTAA
AATTTTCCTTACATGTTTTACTAGCCAGATTTTTCCTCCTCTCCTGACTACTCCCAGTCATAGCTGTCCC
TCTTCTCTTATGGAGATCCCTCGACCTGCAGCCCAAGCTTGGCGTAATCATGGTCATAGCTGTTTCCTGT
GTGAAATTGTTATCCGCTCACAATTCCACACAACATACGAGCCGGAAGCATAAAGTGTAAAGCCTGGGGT
GCCTAATGAGTGAGCTAACTCACATTAATTGCGTTGCGCTCACTGCCCGCTTTCCAGTCGGGAAACCTGT
CGTGCCAGCGGATCCGCATCTCAATTAGTCAGCAACCATAGTCCCGCCCCTAACTCCGCCCATCCCGCCC
CTAACTCCGCCCAGTTCCGCCCATTCTCCGCCCCATGGCTGACTAATTTTTTTTATTTATGCAGAGGCCG
AGGCCGCCTCGGCCTCTGAGCTATTCCAGAAGTAGTGAGGAGGCTTTTTTGGAGGCCTAGGCTTTTGCAA
AAAGCTAACTTGTTTATTGCAGCTTATAATGGTTACAAATAAAGCAATAGCATCACAAATTTCACAAATA
AAGCATTTTTTTCACTGCATTCTAGTTGTGGTTTGTCCAAACTCATCAATGTATCTTATCATGTCTGGAT
CCGCTGCATTAATGAATCGGCCAACGCGCGGGGAGAGGCGGTTTGCGTATTGGGCGCTCTTCCGCTTCCT
CGCTCACTGACTCGCTGCGCTCGGTCGTTCGGCTGCGGCGAGCGGTATCAGCTCACTCAAAGGCGGTAAT
ACGGTTATCCACAGAATCAGGGGATAACGCAGGAAAGAACATGTGAGCAAAAGGCCAGCAAAAGGCCAGG
AACCGTAAAAAGGCCGCGTTGCTGGCGTTTTTCCATAGGCTCCGCCCCCCTGACGAGCATCACAAAAATC
GACGCTCAAGTCAGAGGTGGCGAAACCCGACAGGACTATAAAGATACCAGGCGTTTCCCCCTGGAAGCTC
CCTCGTGCGCTCTCCTGTTCCGACCCTGCCGCTTACCGGATACCTGTCCGCCTTTCTCCCTTCGGGAAGC
GTGGCGCTTTCTCATAGCTCACGCTGTAGGTATCTCAGTTCGGTGTAGGTCGTTCGCTCCAAGCTGGGCT
GTGTGCACGAACCCCCCGTTCAGCCCGACCGCTGCGCCTTATCCGGTAACTATCGTCTTGAGTCCAACCC
GGTAAGACACGACTTATCGCCACTGGCAGCAGCCACTGGTAACAGGATTAGCAGAGCGAGGTATGTAGGC
GGTGCTACAGAGTTCTTGAAGTGGTGGCCTAACTACGGCTACACTAGAAGAACAGTATTTGGTATCTGCG
CTCTGCTGAAGCCAGTTACCTTCGGAAAAAGAGTTGGTAGCTCTTGATCCGGCAAACAAACCACCGCTGG
TAGCGGTGGTTTTTTTGTTTGCAAGCAGCAGATTACGCGCAGAAAAAAAGGATCTCAAGAAGATCCTTTG
ATCTTTTCTACGGGGTCTGACGCTCAGTGGAACGAAAACTCACGTTAAGGGATTTTGGTCATGAGATTAT
CAAAAAGGATCTTCACCTAGATCCTTTTAAATTAAAAATGAAGTTTTAAATCAATCTAAAGTATATATGA
GTAAACTTGGTCTGACAGTTACCAATGCTTAATCAGTGAGGCACCTATCTCAGCGATCTGTCTATTTCGT
TCATCCATAGTTGCCTGACTCCCCGTCGTGTAGATAACTACGATACGGGAGGGCTTACCATCTGGCCCCA
GTGCTGCAATGATACCGCGAGACCCACGCTCACCGGCTCCAGATTTATCAGCAATAAACCAGCCAGCCGG
AAGGGCCGAGCGCAGAAGTGGTCCTGCAACTTTATCCGCCTCCATCCAGTCTATTAATTGTTGCCGGGAA
GCTAGAGTAAGTAGTTCGCCAGTTAATAGTTTGCGCAACGTTGTTGCCATTGCTACAGGCATCGTGGTGT
CACGCTCGTCGTTTGGTATGGCTTCATTCAGCTCCGGTTCCCAACGATCAAGGCGAGTTACATGATCCCC
CATGTTGTGCAAAAAAGCGGTTAGCTCCTTCGGTCCTCCGATCGTTGTCAGAAGTAAGTTGGCCGCAGTG
TTATCACTCATGGTTATGGCAGCACTGCATAATTCTCTTACTGTCATGCCATCCGTAAGATGCTTTTCTG
TGACTGGTGAGTACTCAACCAAGTCATTCTGAGAATAGTGTATGCGGCGACCGAGTTGCTCTTGCCCGGC
GTCAATACGGGATAATACCGCGCCACATAGCAGAACTTTAAAAGTGCTCATCATTGGAAAACGTTCTTCG
GGGCGAAAACTCTCAAGGATCTTACCGCTGTTGAGATCCAGTTCGATGTAACCCACTCGTGCACCCAACT
GATCTTCAGCATCTTTTACTTTCACCAGCGTTTCTGGGTGAGCAAAAACAGGAAGGCAAAATGCCGCAAA
AAAGGGAATAAGGGCGACACGGAAATGTTGAATACTCATACTCTTCCTTTTTCAATATTATTGAAGCATT
TATCAGGGTTATTGTCTCATGAGCGGATACATATTTGAATGTATTTAGAAAAATAAACAAATAGGGGTTC
CGCGCACATTTCCCCGAAAAGTGCCACCTG
Features (pLannotate 1.2.2; 20 found; start..end, strand, type, name):
      5..23      +  enhancer       CMV enhancer (fragment): human cytomegalovirus immediate early enhancer
     37..1218    +  promoter       EF-1α promoter: strong constitutive promoter for human elongation factor EF-1α
   1262..1978    +  CDS            mClover3: mClover3 is a basic (constitutively fluorescent) green/yellow fluorescent protein published in 2016, derived from Aequorea victoria. It is reported to be a rapidly-maturing monomer with high acid sensitivity.
   2123..2585    +  misc_feature   IRES: internal ribosome entry site (IRES) of the encephalomyocarditis virus (EMCV)
   2665..3357    +  CDS            mScarlet-I: mScarlet-I is a basic (constitutively fluorescent) red fluorescent protein published in 2016, derived from synthetic construct. It is reported to be a rapidly-maturing monomer with moderate acid sensitivity.
   3564..3690    +  ncRNA          3' miR-30a: sequence downstream of the 71-nt precursor of the human miR-30a microRNA (Zeng et al., 2002) miRNA
   3720..3759    +  promoter       PGK promoter (fragment): mouse phosphoglycerate kinase 1 promoter
   3765..3836    +  CDS            HBB (fragment): HBB_PONPY - Experimental evidence at transcript level: Swiss-Prot protein existence level 2. Involved in oxygen transport from the lung to the various peripheral tissues. From Pongo pygmaeus (Bornean orangutan).
   3907..3962    +  polyA_signal   β-globin poly(A) signal: rabbit β-globin polyadenylation signal (Gil and Proudfoot, 1987)
   4347..4363    -  protein_bind   lac operator: The lac repressor binds to the lac operator to inhibit transcription in E. coli. This inhibition can be relieved by adding lactose or isopropyl-β-D-thiogalactopyranoside (IPTG). lac repressor encoded by lacI
   4371..4401    -  promoter       lac promoter: promoter for the E. coli lac operon
   4416..4437    -  protein_bind   CAP binding site: CAP binding activates transcription in the presence of cAMP. E. coli catabolite activator protein
   4450..4489    -  CDS            lacI (fragment): lac repressor; lacI; The lac repressor binds to the lac operator to inhibit transcription in E. coli. This inhibition can be relieved by adding lactose or isopropyl-β-D-thiogalactopyranoside (IPTG).
   4496..4518    +  promoter       SV40 promoter (fragment): SV40 enhancer and early promoter
   4542..4677    +  rep_origin     SV40 ori: SV40 origin of replication
   4697..4831    +  polyA_signal   SV40 poly(A) signal: SV40 polyadenylation signal
   4833..4887    -  CDS            lacI (fragment): lac repressor; lacI; The lac repressor binds to the lac operator to inhibit transcription in E. coli. This inhibition can be relieved by adding lactose or isopropyl-β-D-thiogalactopyranoside (IPTG).
   5070..5658    -  rep_origin     ori: high-copy-number ColE1/pMB1/pBR322/pUC origin of replication
   5829..6689    -  CDS            AmpR: β-lactamase; bla; confers resistance to ampicillin, carbenicillin, and related antibiotics
   6690..6794    -  promoter       AmpR promoter: bla
