[The description below was written by a language model from this plasmid's Addgene catalogue record and pLannotate feature annotations shown in this document.]
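Description:
pKDR-EF1a.2 is a 6.8 kb mammalian expression plasmid built on the pKDR (knockdown-replacement) backbone. It belongs to a series designed to titrate the level of an exogenously expressed protein so that it matches the endogenous level. It is propagated in E. coli as a high-copy plasmid through a ColE1/pUC-type origin and selected with ampicillin (AmpR, β-lactamase, under its own bla promoter). The backbone also carries an SV40 origin and SV40 poly(A) signal, along with remnants of lac regulatory sequence and short CMV enhancer, PGK and SV40 promoter fragments. These appear to be cloning vestiges rather than functional units.

The payload is a single transcription unit driven by the human EF-1α promoter. It encodes the green fluorescent protein mClover3, followed by an EMCV IRES and the red fluorescent protein mScarlet-I. Downstream lies a miR-30a 3' flanking sequence, and the unit ends in a rabbit β-globin polyadenylation signal. The catalogued insert, "Attenuator Sequence 2", was introduced by Gibson cloning and is not separately annotated in the feature table, so its exact position is not stated. The associated strategy uses 5' UTR secondary structures to reduce translation, which suggests it lies in the short interval between the promoter and mClover3.

In that arrangement, cap-dependent mClover3 translation would be dampened by the attenuator. IRES-driven mScarlet-I from the same mRNA could then serve as an internal reference for transcript level. The miR-30a flank fits the backbone's design for a miRNA-embedded shRNA on the same transcript, but only the 3' flank is annotated and no specific knockdown target is recorded. This plasmid serves as one calibration point among the attenuated EF-1α constructs.
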