Addgene plasmid #183569: pKDR-EF1a.2
Purpose: One in a series of plasmids to titrate levels of expressed protein to levels of endogenous protein (attenuated EF1a promoter, Fig 3)
Depositing lab: Erik Dent. Publication: A Single Transcript Knockdown-Replacement Strategy Employing 5' UTR Secondary Structures to Precisely Titrate Rescue Protein Translation. Millette MM, Holland ED, Tenpas TJ, Dent EW. Front Genome Ed. 2022 Mar 28;4:803375. doi: 10.3389/fgeed.2022.803375. eCollection 2022. PubMed 35419562.
Backbone
  Vector backbone: pKDR
  Vector type: Mammalian Expression
Growth in bacteria
  Bacterial resistance: Ampicillin, 100 μg/mL
  Growth temperature: 37°C
  Growth strain: DH5alpha
  Copy number: High Copy
Gene/Insert
  Gene/Insert name: Attenuator Sequence 2
  Species: Other
  Promoter: EF1a
  Cloning method: Gibson Cloning
Terms and licenses: Academic/Nonprofit Terms; Industry Terms: Not Available to Industry
How to cite: pKDR-EF1a.2 was a gift from Erik Dent (Addgene plasmid # 183569 ; http://n2t.net/addgene:183569 ; RRID:Addgene_183569)
